Addgene plasmid #230124: AiP12674 - pAAV-AiE0086h-minBG-SYFP2-WPRE3-BGHpA (Alias: CN2674)
Purpose: AiE0086h is an enhancer sequence, designed to drive AAV-mediated transgene expression in specific populations of brain cells
Depositing lab: Allen Institute for Brain Science & Boaz Levi. Depositing organization: Allen Institute. Publication: A suite of enhancer AAVs and transgenic mouse lines for genetic access to cortical cell types. Ben-Simon Y, Hooper M, Narayan S, Daigle TL, Dwivedi D, Way SW, Oster A, Stafford DA, Mich JK, Taormina MJ, Martinez RA, Opitz-Araya X, Roth JR, Alexander JR, Allen S, Amster A, Arbuckle J, Ayala A, Baker PM, Bakken TE, Barcelli T, Barta S, Bendrick J, Bertagnolli D, Bielstein C, Bishwakarma P, Bowlus J, Boyer G, Brouner K, Casian B, Casper T, Chakka AB, Chakrabarty R, Chance RK, Chavan S, Clark M, Colbert K, Collman F, Daniel S, Departee M, DiValentin P, Donadio N, Dotson N, Egdorf T, Fliss T, Gabitto M, Garcia J, Gary A, Gasperini M, Gloe J, Goldy J, Gore BB, Graybuck L, Greisman N, Haeseleer F, Halterman C, Haradon Z, Hastings SD, Helback O, Ho W, Hockemeyer D, Huang C, Huff S, Hunker A, Johansen N, Jones D, Juneau Z, Kalmbach B, Kannan M, Khem S, Kussick E, Kutsal R, Larsen R, Lee C, Lee AY, Leibly M, Lenz GH, Li S, Liang E, Lusk N, Madigan Z, Malloy J, Malone J, McCue R, Melchor J, Mollenkopf T, Moosman S, Morin E, Newman D, Ng L, Ngo K, Omstead V, Otto S, Oyama A, Pena N, Pham T, Phillips E, Pom CA, Potekhina L, Ransford S, Ray PL, Rette D, Reynoldson C, Rimorin C, Rocha D, Ruiz A, Sanchez REA, Sawyer L, Sedeno-Cortes A, Sevigny JP, Shapovalova N, Shepard N, Shulga L, Sigler AR, Siverts L, Soliman S, Somasundaram S, Staats B, Stewart K, Szelenyi E, Tieu M, Trader C, Tran A, van Velthoven CTJ, Walker M, Wang Y, Weed N, Wirthlin M, Wood T, Wynalda B, Yao Z, Zhou T, Ariza J, Dee N, Reding M, Ronellenfitch K, Mufti S, Sunkin SM, Smith KA, Esposito L, Waters J, Thyagarajan B, Yao S, Lein ES, Zeng H, Levi BP, Ngai J, Ting JT, Tasic B. Cell. 2025 May 16:S0092-8674(25)00513-6. doi: 10.1016/j.cell.2025.05.002. PubMed 40403729.
Backbone
  Vector backbone: pAAV2
  Vector type: AAV
Growth in bacteria
  Bacterial resistance: Ampicillin, 50 μg/mL
  Growth temperature: 30°C
  Growth strain: Stbl3
  Copy number: High Copy
Gene/Insert
  Gene/Insert name: SYFP2
  Species: Synthetic
  Promoter: minBG
  Cloning method: Gibson Cloning
Terms and licenses: Academic/Nonprofit Terms; Industry Terms: Not Available to Industry
How to cite: AiP12674 - pAAV-AiE0086h-minBG-SYFP2-WPRE3-BGHpA (Alias: CN2674) was a gift from Allen Institute for Brain Science & Boaz Levi (Addgene plasmid # 230124 ; http://n2t.net/addgene:230124 ; RRID:Addgene_230124)
