[The description below was written by a language model from this plasmid's Addgene catalogue record and pLannotate feature annotations shown in this document.]
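Description:
AiP12674 - pAAV-AiE0086h-minBG-SYFP2-WPRE3-BGHpA (alias CN2674) is an AAV transfer plasmid built on a pAAV2 backbone, intended for packaging a reporter genome into recombinant adeno-associated virus for delivery to brain tissue. In bacteria it is maintained through a high-copy ColE1/pUC-type origin and selected with ampicillin via the β-lactamase gene and its native promoter. The backbone also carries an f1 phage origin and small remnants of the pBR322 bom and rop regions. The 4,678-nt sequence record shows one full AAV2 inverted terminal repeat downstream of the cassette. The upstream ITR is annotated only as two short fragments, which is common for these repeat-rich, recombination-prone elements in assembled sequence data.

Between the ITRs sits a compact enhancer-reporter cassette. According to the name and catalogue fields, the enhancer AiE0086h is placed upstream of the minBG minimal promoter. Neither element is annotated in the feature table, but they would fall in the unannotated stretch preceding the coding sequence. A minimal promoter has little activity on its own, so transcription depends on the enhancer, which is meant to restrict expression to particular brain cell populations. The record does not state which populations it targets. The transgene is SYFP2, a fast-maturing monomeric yellow fluorescent protein derived from Aequorea victoria. It is followed by WPRE3, a shortened woodchuck hepatitis virus posttranscriptional element detected here as two WPRE fragments, which boosts transcript expression. The bovine growth hormone polyadenylation signal ends the cassette. The construct belongs to a collection of enhancer AAVs for genetic access to cortical cell types, and its fluorescent readout serves to label the cells in which the enhancer is active.
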