Features (pLannotate 1.2.2; 14 found; start..end, strand, type, name):
     12..39      +  repeat_region  AAV2 ITR (fragment): inverted terminal repeat of adeno-associated virus serotype 2 inverted
     68..95      +  repeat_region  AAV2 ITR (fragment): inverted terminal repeat of adeno-associated virus serotype 2 inverted
    696..1412    +  CDS            SYFP2: SYFP2 is a basic (constitutively fluorescent) yellow fluorescent protein published in 2006, derived from Aequorea victoria. It is reported to be a very rapidly-maturing monomer with moderate acid sensitivity.
   1452..1609    +  misc_feature   WPRE (fragment): woodchuck hepatitis virus posttranscriptional regulatory element
   1615..1695    +  misc_feature   WPRE (fragment): woodchuck hepatitis virus posttranscriptional regulatory element
   1712..1823    +  polyA_signal   bGH poly(A) signal: bovine growth hormone polyadenylation signal
   1941..2081    +  repeat_region  AAV2 ITR: inverted terminal repeat of adeno-associated virus serotype 2 inverted
   2086..2137    -  misc_feature   bom (fragment): basis of mobility region from pBR322
   2156..2611    +  rep_origin     f1 ori (sequence partly withheld): f1 bacteriophage origin of replication; arrow indicates direction of (+) strand synthesis
   2612..2661    -  misc_feature   bom (fragment): basis of mobility region from pBR322
   2763..2798    -  CDS            rop (fragment): Rop protein, which maintains plasmids at low copy number; rop
   2893..2997    +  promoter       AmpR promoter: bla
   2998..3858    +  CDS            AmpR: β-lactamase; bla; confers resistance to ampicillin, carbenicillin, and related antibiotics
   4029..4617    +  rep_origin     ori: high-copy-number ColE1/pMB1/pBR322/pUC origin of replication
>Addgene plasmid #230124 | AiP12674 - pAAV-AiE0086h-minBG-SYFP2-WPRE3-BGHpA (Alias: CN2674) | addgene full sequence | sequence record 491908 | Addgene NGS Result
CCTGCAGGCAGCTGCGCGCTCGCTCGCTCACTGAGGCCGCCCGGGCGTCGGGCGACCTTTGGTCGCCCGG
CCTCAGTGAGCGAGCGAGCGCGCAGAGAGGGAGTGGCCAACTCCATCACTAGGGGTTCCTGCGGCCGCAC
GCGTACAGCCTTTTCCTCCTCTGACATTCCTGACCTCCCCGTGGCCTGCCTTCCCCTGTCTCCTTGGCCG
AGCCATCCTCTGTCACCTTCACTGTTTCCACTAGGTTATTGAGGCCTTTTGGTCATGAGCTCCTGCCACC
AAATCAGTGCCTGAGGCTGCTGCATAACAATCTCCTTCCTTGATTAGAGCATCTTAATTATGCTCCAGGA
ATTTGCTTAAACAGATTAATCATTCTGGAGGACAGATTTAGAAGCTGTGCTAGCTGAGGGATCTGCTCTG
AGTGTCCCCGGGGAGATTCTGGTGACAACCGCCTGTTGGGCCTTTGCCAAGGCCTTGGGTGCCTCGGAGA
CTCGGACACTGGCTGGAAGCTCTACGCACCCCCGAAGGCTTCTCTTTGCTCCTCTGGGCCTGTAGAGCAG
GCTCTGAAACTCTTGGATGTGAAACGTGGCAGGAGTGAGCTCGGGCTGGGCATAAAAGTCAGGGCAGAGC
CATCTATTGCTTACATTTGCTTCTGGGATCCAGATCTTTCGAAGCTAGCGCTACCGGTCGCCACCATGGT
GAGCAAGGGCGAGGAGCTGTTCACCGGGGTGGTGCCCATCCTGGTCGAGCTGGACGGCGACGTAAACGGC
CACAAGTTCAGCGTGTCCGGCGAGGGCGAGGGCGATGCCACCTACGGCAAGCTGACCCTGAAGCTGATCT
GCACCACCGGCAAGCTGCCCGTGCCCTGGCCCACCCTCGTGACCACCCTGGGCTACGGCGTGCAGTGCTT
CGCCCGCTACCCCGACCACATGAAGCAGCACGACTTCTTCAAGTCCGCCATGCCCGAAGGCTACGTCCAG
GAGCGCACCATCTTCTTCAAGGACGACGGCAACTACAAGACCCGCGCCGAGGTGAAGTTCGAGGGCGACA
CCCTGGTGAACCGCATCGAGCTGAAGGGCATCGACTTCAAGGAGGACGGCAACATCCTGGGGCACAAGCT
GGAGTACAACTACAACAGCCACAACGTCTATATCACCGCCGACAAGCAGAAGAACGGCATCAAGGCCAAC
TTCAAGATCCGCCACAACATCGAGGACGGCGGCGTGCAGCTCGCCGACCACTACCAGCAGAACACCCCCA
TCGGCGACGGCCCCGTGCTGCTGCCCGACAACCACTACCTGAGCTACCAGTCCAAGCTGAGCAAAGACCC
CAACGAGAAGCGCGATCACATGGTCCTGCTGGAGTTCGTGACCGCCGCCGGGATCACTCTCGGCATGGAC
GAGCTGTACAAGTAAGTCGACGGCGCGCCGCGGCCGCGAATTCGATATCATAATCAACCTCTGGATTACA
AAATTTGTGAAAGATTGACTGGTATTCTTAACTATGTTGCTCCTTTTACGCTATGTGGATACGCTGCTTT
AATGCCTTTGTATCATGCTATTGCTTCCCGTATGGCTTTCATTTTCTCCTCCTTGTATAAATCCTGGTTA
GTTCTTGCCACGGCGGAACTCATCGCCGCCTGCCTTGCCCGCTGCTGGACAGGGGCTCGGCTGTTGGGCA
CTGACAATTCCGTGGCTCGAGAGATCTTCGACTGTGCCTTCTAGTTGCCAGCCATCTGTTGTTTGCCCCT
CCCCCGTGCCTTCCTTGACCCTGGAAGGTGCCACTCCCACTGTCCTTTCCTAATAAAATGAGGAAATTGC
ATCGCATTGTCTGAGTAGGTGTCATTCTATTCTGGGGGGTGGGGTGGGGCAGGACAGCAAGGGGGAGGAT
TGGGAAGACAATAGCAGGCATGAGATCTCACGTGCGGACCGAGCGGCCGCAGGAACCCCTAGTGATGGAG
TTGGCCACTCCCTCTCTGCGCGCTCGCTCGCTCACTGAGGCCGGGCGACCAAAGGTCGCCCGACGCCCGG
GCTTTGCCCGGGCGGCCTCAGTGAGCGAGCGAGCGCGCAGCTGCCTGCAGGGGCGCCTGATGCGGTATTT
TCTCCTTACGCATCTGTGCGGTATTTCACACCGCATA
[95 nt withheld, positions 2138-2232]
T
[46 nt withheld, positions 2234-2279]
C
[141 nt withheld, positions 2281-2421]
CCTTTGACGTTGGAGTCCACGTTCTTT
[37 nt withheld, positions 2449-2485]
ACTCTATCTCGGGCTATTCTTTTGATTTATAAGGGATTTTGCCGATTTCGGTCTATTGGTTAAAAAATGA
GCTGATTTAACAAAAATTTAACGCGAATTTTAACAAAATATTAACGTTTACAATTTTATGGTGCACTCTC
AGTACAATCTGCTCTGATGCCGCATAGTTAAGCCAGCCCCGACACCCGCCAACACCCGCTGACGCGCCCT
GACGGGCTTGTCTGCTCCCGGCATCCGCTTACAGACAAGCTGTGACCGTCTCCGGGAGCTGCATGTGTCA
GAGGTTTTCACCGTCATCACCGAAACGCGCGAGACGAAAGGGCCTCGTGATACGCCTATTTTTATAGGTT
AATGTCATGATAATAATGGTTTCTTAGACGTCAGGTGGCACTTTTCGGGGAAATGTGCGCGGAACCCCTA
TTTGTTTATTTTTCTAAATACATTCAAATATGTATCCGCTCATGAGACAATAACCCTGATAAATGCTTCA
ATAATATTGAAAAAGGAAGAGTATGAGTATTCAACATTTCCGTGTCGCCCTTATTCCCTTTTTTGCGGCA
TTTTGCCTTCCTGTTTTTGCTCACCCAGAAACGCTGGTGAAAGTAAAAGATGCTGAAGATCAGTTGGGTG
CACGAGTGGGTTACATCGAACTGGATCTCAACAGCGGTAAGATCCTTGAGAGTTTTCGCCCCGAAGAACG
TTTTCCAATGATGAGCACTTTTAAAGTTCTGCTATGTGGCGCGGTATTATCCCGTATTGACGCCGGGCAA
GAGCAACTCGGTCGCCGCATACACTATTCTCAGAATGACTTGGTTGAGTACTCACCAGTCACAGAAAAGC
ATCTTACGGATGGCATGACAGTAAGAGAATTATGCAGTGCTGCCATAACCATGAGTGATAACACTGCGGC
CAACTTACTTCTGACAACGATCGGAGGACCGAAGGAGCTAACCGCTTTTTTGCACAACATGGGGGATCAT
GTAACTCGCCTTGATCGTTGGGAACCGGAGCTGAATGAAGCCATACCAAACGACGAGCGTGACACCACGA
TGCCTGTAGCAATGGCAACAACGTTGCGCAAACTATTAACTGGCGAACTACTTACTCTAGCTTCCCGGCA
ACAATTAATAGACTGGATGGAGGCGGATAAAGTTGCAGGACCACTTCTGCGCTCGGCCCTTCCGGCTGGC
TGGTTTATTGCTGATAAATCTGGAGCCGGTGAGCGTGGGTCTCGCGGTATCATTGCAGCACTGGGGCCAG
ATGGTAAGCCCTCCCGTATCGTAGTTATCTACACGACGGGGAGTCAGGCAACTATGGATGAACGAAATAG
ACAGATCGCTGAGATAGGTGCCTCACTGATTAAGCATTGGTAACTGTCAGACCAAGTTTACTCATATATA
CTTTAGATTGATTTAAAACTTCATTTTTAATTTAAAAGGATCTAGGTGAAGATCCTTTTTGATAATCTCA
TGACCAAAATCCCTTAACGTGAGTTTTCGTTCCACTGAGCGTCAGACCCCGTAGAAAAGATCAAAGGATC
TTCTTGAGATCCTTTTTTTCTGCGCGTAATCTGCTGCTTGCAAACAAAAAAACCACCGCTACCAGCGGTG
GTTTGTTTGCCGGATCAAGAGCTACCAACTCTTTTTCCGAAGGTAACTGGCTTCAGCAGAGCGCAGATAC
CAAATACTGTTCTTCTAGTGTAGCCGTAGTTAGGCCACCACTTCAAGAACTCTGTAGCACCGCCTACATA
CCTCGCTCTGCTAATCCTGTTACCAGTGGCTGCTGCCAGTGGCGATAAGTCGTGTCTTACCGGGTTGGAC
TCAAGACGATAGTTACCGGATAAGGCGCAGCGGTCGGGCTGAACGGGGGGTTCGTGCACACAGCCCAGCT
TGGAGCGAACGACCTACACCGAACTGAGATACCTACAGCGTGAGCTATGAGAAAGCGCCACGCTTCCCGA
AGGGAGAAAGGCGGACAGGTATCCGGTAAGCGGCAGGGTCGGAACAGGAGAGCGCACGAGGGAGCTTCCA
GGGGGAAACGCCTGGTATCTTTATAGTCCTGTCGGGTTTCGCCACCTCTGACTTGAGCGTCGATTTTTGT
GATGCTCGTCAGGGGGGCGGAGCCTATGGAAAAACGCCAGCAACGCGGCCTTTTTACGGTTCCTGGCCTT
TTGCTGGCCTTTTGCTCACATGT
